>Addgene plasmid #103909 | TJP1_PDZ_1 | addgene full sequence | sequence record 199894 | Addgene NGS Result
TTGACAATTAATCATCGGCTCGTATAATGTGTGGAATTGTGAGCGGATAACAATTTCACACAGGAAACAG
TATTCATGTCCCCTATACTAGGTTATTGGAAAATTAAGGGCCTTGTGCAACCCACTCGACTTCTTTTGGA
ATATCTTGAAGAAAAATATGAAGAGCATTTGTATGAGCGCGATGAAGGTGATAAATGGCGAAACAAAAAG
TTTGAATTGGGTTTGGAGTTTCCCAATCTTCCTTATTATATTGATGGTGATGTTAAATTAACACAGTCTA
TGGCCATCATACGTTATATAGCTGACAAGCACAACATGTTGGGTGGTTGTCCAAAAGAGCGTGCAGAGAT
TTCAATGCTTGAAGGAGCGGTTTTGGATATTAGATACGGTGTTTCGAGAATTGCATATAGTAAAGACTTT
GAAACTCTCAAAGTTGATTTTCTTAGCAAGCTACCTGAAATGCTGAAAATGTTCGAAGATCGTTTATGTC
ATAAAACATATTTAAATGGTGATCATGTAACCCATCCTGACTTCATGTTGTATGACGCTCTTGATGTTGT
TTTATACATGGACCCAATGTGCCTGGATGCGTTCCCAAAATTAGTTTGTTTTAAAAAACGTATTGAAGCT
ATCCCACAAATTGATAAGTACTTGAAATCCAGCAAGTATATAGCATGGCCTTTGCAGGGCTGGCAAGCCA
CGTTTGGTGGTGGCGACCATCCTCCAAAATCGGATCTGGAAGTTCTGTTCCAGGGGCCCCTGGGATCCAT
GGAGGAAACAGCTATATGGGAACAACATACAGTGACGCTTCACAGGGCTCCTGGATTTGGATTTGGAATT
GCAATATCTGGTGGACGAGATAATCCTCATTTTCAGAGTGGGGAAACGTCAATAGTGATTTCAGATGTGC
TGAAAGGAGGACCAGCTGAAGGACAGCTACAGGAAAATGACCGAGTTGCAATGGTTAACGGAGTTTCAAT
GGATAATGTTGAACATGCTTTTGCTGTTCAGCAACTAAGGAAAAGTGGGAAAAATGCAAAAATTACAATT
AGAAGGAAGAAGAAAGTTCAAATACCAGTAAGTCGTCCTGATCCTGAACCAGTATCTTGAGTCGACTCGA
GCGGCCGCATCGTGACTGACTGACGATCTGCCTCGCGCGTTTCGGTGATGACGGTGAAAACCTCTGACAC
ATGCAGCTCCCGGAGACGGTCACAGCTTGTCTGTAAGCGGATGCCGGGAGCAGACAAGCCCGTCAGGGCG
CGTCAGCGGGTGTTGGCGGGTGTCGGGGCGCAGCCATGACCCAGTCACGTAGCGATAGCGGAGTGTATAA
TTCTTGAAGACGAAAGGGCCTCGTGATACGCCTATTTTTATAGGTTAATGTCATGATAATAATGGTTTCT
TAGACGTCAGGTGGCACTTTTCGGGGAAATGTGCGCGGAACCCCTATTTGTTTATTTTTCTAAATACATT
CAAATATGTATCCGCTCATGAGACAATAACCCTGATAAATGCTTCAATAATATTGAAAAAGGAAGAGTAT
GAGTATTCAACATTTCCGTGTCGCCCTTATTCCCTTTTTTGCGGCATTTTGCCTTCCTGTTTTTGCTCAC
CCAGAAACGCTGGTGAAAGTAAAAGATGCTGAAGATCAGTTGGGTGCACGAGTGGGTTACATCGAACTGG
ATCTCAACAGCGGTAAGATCCTTGAGAGTTTTCGCCCCGAAGAACGTTTTCCAATGATGAGCACTTTTAA
AGTTCTGCTATGTGGCGCGGTATTATCCCGTGTTGACGCCGGGCAAGAGCAACTCGGTCGCCGCATACAC
TATTCTCAGAATGACTTGGTTGAGTACTCACCAGTCACAGAAAAGCATCTTACGGATGGCATGACAGTAA
GAGAATTATGCAGTGCTGCCATAACCATGAGTGATAACACTGCGGCCAACTTACTTCTGACAACGATCGG
AGGACCGAAGGAGCTAACCGCTTTTTTGCACAACATGGGGGATCATGTAACTCGCCTTGATCGTTGGGAA
CCGGAGCTGAATGAAGCCATACCAAACGACGAGCGTGACACCACGATGCCTGCAGCAATGGCAACAACGT
TGCGCAAACTATTAACTGGCGAACTACTTACTCTAGCTTCCCGGCAACAATTAATAGACTGGATGGAGGC
GGATAAAGTTGCAGGACCACTTCTGCGCTCGGCCCTTCCGGCTGGCTGGTTTATTGCTGATAAATCTGGA
GCCGGTGAGCGTGGGTCTCGCGGTATCATTGCAGCACTGGGGCCAGATGGTAAGCCCTCCCGTATCGTAG
TTATCTACACGACGGGGAGTCAGGCAACTATGGATGAACGAAATAGACAGATCGCTGAGATAGGTGCCTC
ACTGATTAAGCATTGGTAACTGTCAGACCAAGTTTACTCATATATACTTTAGATTGATTTAAAACTTCAT
TTTTAATTTAAAAGGATCTAGGTGAAGATCCTTTTTGATAATCTCATGACCAAAATCCCTTAACGTGAGT
TTTCGTTCCACTGAGCGTCAGACCCCGTAGAAAAGATCAAAGGATCTTCTTGAGATCCTTTTTTTCTGCG
CGTAATCTGCTGCTTGCAAACAAAAAAACCACCGCTACCAGCGGTGGTTTGTTTGCCGGATCAAGAGCTA
CCAACTCTTTTTCCGAAGGTAACTGGCTTCAGCAGAGCGCAGATACCAAATACTGTCCTTCTAGTGTAGC
CGTAGTTAGGCCACCACTTCAAGAACTCTGTAGCACCGCCTACATACCTCGCTCTGCTAATCCTGTTACC
AGTGGCTGCTGCCAGTGGCGATAAGTCGTGTCTTACCGGGTTGGACTCAAGACGATAGTTACCGGATAAG
GCGCAGCGGTCGGGCTGAACGGGGGGTTCGTGCACACAGCCCAGCTTGGAGCGAACGACCTACACCGAAC
TGAGATACCTACAGCGTGAGCTATGAGAAAGCGCCACGCTTCCCGAAGGGAGAAAGGCGGACAGGTATCC
GGTAAGCGGCAGGGTCGGAACAGGAGAGCGCACGAGGGAGCTTCCAGGGGGAAACGCCTGGTATCTTTAT
AGTCCTGTCGGGTTTCGCCACCTCTGACTTGAGCGTCGATTTTTGTGATGCTCGTCAGGGGGGCGGAGCC
TATGGAAAAACGCCAGCAACGCGGCCTTTTTACGGTTCCTGGCCTTTTGCTGGCCTTTTGCTCACATGTT
CTTTCCTGCGTTATCCCCTGATTCTGTGGATAACCGTATTACCGCCTTTGAGTGAGCTGATACCGCTCGC
CGCAGCCGAACGACCGAGCGCAGCGAGTCAGTGAGCGAGGAAGCGGAAGAGCGCCTGATGCGGTATTTTC
TCCTTACGCATCTGTGCGGTATTTCACACCGCATAAATTCCGACACCATCGAATGGCGCAAAACCTTTCG
CGGTATGGCATGATAGCGCCCGGAAGAGAGTCAATTCAGGGTGGTGAATGTGAAACCAGTAACGTTATAC
GATGTCGCAGAGTATGCCGGTGTCTCTTATCAGACCGTTTCCCGCGTGGTGAACCAGGCCAGCCACGTTT
CTGCGAAAACGCGGGAAAAAGTGGAAGCGGCGATGGCGGAGCTGAATTACATTCCCAACCGCGTGGCACA
ACAACTGGCGGGCAAACAGTCGTTGCTGATTGGCGTTGCCACCTCCAGTCTGGCCCTGCACGCGCCGTCG
CAAATTGTCGCGGCGATTAAATCTCGCGCCGATCAACTGGGTGCCAGCGTGGTGGTGTCGATGGTAGAAC
GAAGCGGCGTCGAAGCCTGTAAAGCGGCGGTGCACAATCTTCTCGCGCAACGCGTCAGTGGGCTGATCAT
TAACTATCCGCTGGATGACCAGGATGCCATTGCTGTGGAAGCTGCCTGCACTAATGTTCCGGCGTTATTT
CTTGATGTCTCTGACCAGACACCCATCAACAGTATTATTTTCTCCCATGAAGACGGTACGCGACTGGGCG
TGGAGCATCTGGTCGCATTGGGTCACCAGCAAATCGCGCTGTTAGCGGGCCCATTAAGTTCTGTCTCGGC
GCGTCTGCGTCTGGCTGGCTGGCATAAATATCTCACTCGCAATCAAATTCAGCCGATAGCGGAACGGGAA
GGCGACTGGAGTGCCATGTCCGGTTTTCAACAAACCATGCAAATGCTGAATGAGGGCATCGTTCCCACTG
CGATGCTGGTTGCCAACGATCAGATGGCGCTGGGCGCAATGCGCGCCATTACCGAGTCCGGGCTGCGCGT
TGGTGCGGATATCTCGGTAGTGGGATACGACGATACCGAAGACAGCTCATGTTATATCCCGCCGTTAACC
ACCATCAAACAGGATTTTCGCCTGCTGGGGCAAACCAGCGTGGACCGCTTGCTGCAACTCTCTCAGGGCC
AGGCGGTGAAGGGCAATCAGCTGTTGCCCGTCTCACTGGTGAAAAGAAAAACCACGCTAGCGCCCAATAC
GCAAACCGCCTCTCCCCGCGCGTTGGCCGATTCATTAATGCAGCTGGCACGACAGGTTTCCCGACTGGAA
AGCGGGCAGTGAGCGCAACGCAATTAATGTAAGTTAGCTCACTCATTAGGCACCCCAGGCTTTACACTTT
ATGCTTCCGGCTCGTATGTTGTGTGGAATTGTGAGCGGATAACAATTTCACACAGGAAACAGCTATGACC
ATGATTACGGATTCACTGGCCGTCGTTTTACAACGTCGTGACTGGGAAAACCCTGGCGTTACCCAACTTA
ATCGCCTTGCAGCACATCCCCCTTTCGCCAGCTGGCGTAATAGCGAAGAGGCCCGCACCGATCGCCCTTC
CCAACAGTTGCGCAGCCTGAATGGCGAATGGCGCTTTGCCTGGTTTCCGGCACCAGAAGCGGTGCCGGAA
AGCTGGCTGGAGTGCGATCTTCCTGAGGCCGATACTGTCGTCGTCCCCTCAAACTGGCAGATGCACGGTT
ACGATGCGCCCATCTACACCAACGTGACCTATCCCATTACGGTCAATCCGCCGTTTGTTCCCACGGAGAA
TCCGACGGGTTGTTACTCGCTCACATTTAATGTTGATGAAAGCTGGCTACAGGAAGGCCAGACGCGAATT
ATTTTTGATGGCGTTGGAATTAGCTTATCGACTGCACGGTGCACCAATGCTTCTGGCGTCAGGCAGCCAT
CGGAAGCTGTGGTATGGCTGTGCAGGTCGTAAATCACTGCATAATTCGTGTCGCTCAAGGCGCACTCCCG
TTCTGGATAATGTTTTTTGCGCCGACATCATAACGGTTCTGGCAAATATTCTGAAATGAGCTG
Features (pLannotate 1.2.2; 16 found; start..end, strand, type, name):
      1..29      +  promoter       tac promoter: strong E. coli promoter; hybrid between the trp and lac UV5 promoters
     37..53      +  protein_bind   lac operator: The lac repressor binds to the lac operator to inhibit transcription in E. coli. This inhibition can be relieved by adding lactose or isopropyl-β-D-thiogalactopyranoside (IPTG). lac repressor encoded by lacI
     76..729     +  CDS            GST26_SCHJA: Experimental evidence at protein level: Swiss-Prot protein existence level 1. GST isoenzymes appear to play a central role in the parasite detoxification system. Other functions are also suspected including a role in increasing the solubility of haematin in the parasite gut. From Schistosoma japonicum (Blood fluke).
    766..1212    +  CDS            TJP1 (fragment): ZO1_CANLF - Also known as ZO1 From Canis lupus familiaris (Dog) (Canis familiaris).
   1289..1329    +  misc_feature   bom (fragment): basis of mobility region from pBR322
   1434..1538    +  promoter       AmpR promoter: bla
   1539..2399    +  CDS            AmpR: β-lactamase; bla; confers resistance to ampicillin, carbenicillin, and related antibiotics
   2570..3158    +  rep_origin     ori: high-copy-number ColE1/pMB1/pBR322/pUC origin of replication
   3344..3395    -  misc_feature   bom (fragment): basis of mobility region from pBR322
   3402..3479    +  promoter       lacI promoter: lacI
   3480..4562    +  CDS            lacI: lac repressor; lacI; The lac repressor binds to the lac operator to inhibit transcription in E. coli. This inhibition can be relieved by adding lactose or isopropyl-β-D-thiogalactopyranoside (IPTG).
   4575..4596    +  protein_bind   CAP binding site: CAP binding activates transcription in the presence of cAMP. E. coli catabolite activator protein
   4611..4641    +  promoter       lac promoter: promoter for the E. coli lac operon
   4649..4665    +  protein_bind   lac operator: The lac repressor binds to the lac operator to inhibit transcription in E. coli. This inhibition can be relieved by adding lactose or isopropyl-β-D-thiogalactopyranoside (IPTG). lac repressor encoded by lacI
   4685..4858    +  CDS            lacZα: LacZα fragment of β-galactosidase; lacZ fragment
   5122..5238    -  CDS            yciV (fragment): RNAAM_ECOLI - Also known as trpH From Escherichia coli (strain K12).
