[The description below was written by a language model from this plasmid's Addgene catalogue record and pLannotate feature annotations shown in this document.]
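Description:
TJP1_PDZ_1 is a bacterial expression plasmid built on the pGEX-6P-1 backbone for producing the first PDZ domain of human TJP1 (ZO-1) as a GST fusion protein in E. coli. It is propagated through a ColE1/pMB1-type origin of replication and selected with ampicillin via the β-lactamase (AmpR) gene and its own promoter. The sequenced record is 5,313 nt. Fragments of the pBR322 basis-of-mobility region, a lac promoter/operator with a lacZα segment, and a short E. coli yciV-related fragment are also annotated; these are backbone remnants with no stated role in expression.

The expression cassette begins with the tac promoter, a strong trp/lac hybrid, followed by a lac operator. The plasmid also carries lacI with its promoter, so the lac repressor keeps transcription off until it is relieved by IPTG. Downstream lies the Schistosoma japonicum glutathione S-transferase coding sequence, followed after a short linker by a roughly 450 bp TJP1 fragment, which places GST at the N terminus of the PDZ domain. The automated annotation matched this fragment to the dog ZO-1 protein, but the catalogue entry lists the insert as human, and the mismatch probably reflects high conservation between the orthologues rather than a different source species. The insert was cloned by restriction enzymes, but the sites used are not recorded.

The stated purpose is expression and purification of the ZO1 PDZ1 domain, with the GST moiety allowing affinity capture on glutathione resin. The construct belongs to a collection made for mapping the binding specificities of the PDZ domain family.
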