Addgene plasmid #103909: TJP1_PDZ_1
Purpose: Protein expression and purification of ZO1 PDZ1 domain
Depositing lab: Sachdev Sidhu. Depositing organization: University of Toronto. Publication: A specificity map for the PDZ domain family. Tonikian R, Zhang Y, Sazinsky SL, Currell B, Yeh JH, Reva B, Held HA, Appleton BA, Evangelista M, Wu Y, Xin X, Chan AC, Seshagiri S, Lasky LA, Sander C, Boone C, Bader GD, Sidhu SS. PLoS Biol. 2008 Sep 30;6(9):e239. doi: 10.1371/journal.pbio.0060239. PubMed 18828675.
Backbone
  Vector backbone: pGEX-6P-1
  Backbone size w/o insert (bp): 4984
  Vector type: Bacterial Expression
Growth in bacteria
  Bacterial resistance: Ampicillin, 100 μg/mL
  Growth temperature: 37°C
  Growth strain: DH5alpha
  Copy number: Unknown
Gene/Insert
  Gene/Insert name: TJP1 (alt name: ZO1 PDZ1)
  Species: H. sapiens (human)
  Entrez Gene: TJP1 (a.k.a. ZO-1)
  Promoter: tac
  Tag / fusion protein: GST (N terminal on backbone)
  Cloning method: Restriction Enzyme; 5′ cloning site unknown (unknown if destroyed); 3′ cloning site unknown (unknown if destroyed)
  Sequencing primers: 5′ pGEX Fwd
Terms and licenses: Academic/Nonprofit Terms; Industry Terms: Not Available to Industry
How to cite: TJP1_PDZ_1 was a gift from Sachdev Sidhu (Addgene plasmid # 103909 ; http://n2t.net/addgene:103909 ; RRID:Addgene_103909)
